Addgene plasmid #227321: qTAG-N-Puro-mStayGold-TUBA1B
Purpose: Donor template for Puro-2A-mStayGold insertion into the N-terminus of the TUBA1B locus. For tubulin visualization. To be co-transfected with sgRNA plasmid px330-PITCh-TUBA1B (Addgene #207763)
Depositing lab: Laurence Pelletier. Publication: qTAG: an adaptable plasmid scaffold for CRISPR-based endogenous tagging. Philip R, Sharma A, Matellan L, Erpf AC, Hsu WH, Tkach JM, Wyatt HDM, Pelletier L. EMBO J. 2024 Dec 12. doi: 10.1038/s44318-024-00337-5. PubMed 39668248.
Backbone
  Vector backbone: pUC19
  Backbone manufacturer: Invitrogen
  Backbone size w/o insert (bp): 2686
  Vector type: Mammalian Expression, CRISPR ; Donor Template
  Selectable markers: Puromycin
Growth in bacteria
  Bacterial resistance: Ampicillin, 100 μg/mL
  Growth temperature: 37°C
  Growth strain: DH5alpha
  Copy number: High Copy
Gene/Insert
  Gene/Insert name: TUBA1B Homology Arms flanking a Puro-2A-mStayGold Cassette (alt name: TUBA1B)
  Species: H. sapiens (human)
  Insert size (bp): 2709
  Entrez Gene: TUBA1B (a.k.a. K-ALPHA-1)
  Promoter: Promoterless
  Cloning method: Unknown
  Sequencing primers: 5′ CTGCAAGGCGATTAAGTTGGGTAAC; 3′ GGCTCGTATGTTGTGTGGAATTGT
Terms and licenses: Academic/Nonprofit Terms; Industry Terms: Not Available to Industry
Depositor comments: To be co-transfected with sgRNA plasmid px330-PITCh-TUBA1B (Addgene #207763): https://www.addgene.org/207763/
How to cite: qTAG-N-Puro-mStayGold-TUBA1B was a gift from Laurence Pelletier (Addgene plasmid # 227321 ; http://n2t.net/addgene:227321 ; RRID:Addgene_227321)
