[The description below was written by a language model from this plasmid's Addgene catalogue record and pLannotate feature annotations shown in this document.]
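Description:
qTAG-N-Puro-mStayGold-TUBA1B is a CRISPR knock-in donor template built on the pUC19 backbone, intended for endogenous tagging of the human TUBA1B (alpha-tubulin 1B) gene at its N-terminus. It is propagated in E. coli as a high-copy plasmid through the ColE1/pUC origin and selected with ampicillin via the β-lactamase gene and its native promoter. Remnants of the pUC19 lac region (lacZα fragment, lac promoter, operator and CAP site) flank the insert and play no role in mammalian cells.

The payload is a promoterless Puro-2A-mStayGold cassette placed between TUBA1B homology arms. Because it has no promoter of its own, the cassette is expressed only after in-frame integration at the target locus, where the endogenous TUBA1B promoter drives a single transcript. The 2A peptide separates puromycin N-acetyltransferase from the mStayGold-tubulin fusion, so puromycin resistance enriches for correctly edited cells. In the feature table the puromycin resistance coding sequence is bracketed by lox71 and lox66, mutant loxP sites in the same orientation, an arrangement that should allow Cre-mediated removal of the selection marker after clones are isolated. The automated annotation does not label mStayGold or the 2A sequence, which presumably lie in the unannotated stretch downstream of lox66. The two tubulin fragments matched to spruce and hamster proteins most likely reflect conserved TUBA1B coding exons in the downstream homology arm rather than non-human sequence.

The donor is meant to be co-transfected with a companion px330-PITCh-TUBA1B plasmid supplying the sgRNA, and the resulting cells express fluorescent tubulin at native levels for visualizing microtubules.
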