Features (pLannotate 1.2.2; 15 found; start..end, strand, type, name):
    137..236     +  misc_feature   bom (fragment): basis of mobility region from pBR322
    242..399     -  CDS            lacZα (fragment): LacZα fragment of β-galactosidase; lacZ fragment
    981..1014    +  protein_bind   lox71: Left element (LE) mutant of loxP (Araki et al., 2010). Cre-mediated recombination occurs in the 8-bp core sequence (GCATACAT). Cre recombinase
   1023..1619    +  CDS            PuroR (fragment): puromycin N-acetyltransferase; pac from Streptomyces; confers resistance to puromycin
   1692..1725    +  protein_bind   lox66: Right element (RE) mutant of loxP (Araki et al., 2010). Cre-mediated recombination occurs in the 8-bp core sequence (GCATACAT). Cre recombinase
   2613..2786    +  CDS            TUBA (fragment): TBA_PICAB - Experimental evidence at transcript level: Swiss-Prot protein existence level 2. Tubulin is the major constituent of microtubules. It binds two moles of GTP, one at an exchangeable site on the beta chain and one at a non-exchangeable site on the alpha chain. From Picea abies (Norway spruce) (Picea excelsa).
   2890..3030    +  CDS            TBA3_MESAU (fragment): Experimental evidence at protein level: Swiss-Prot protein existence level 1. Tubulin is the major constituent of microtubules. It binds two moles of GTP, one at an exchangeable site on the beta chain and one at a non-exchangeable site on the alpha chain (By similarity). From Mesocricetus auratus (Golden hamster).
   3153..3169    -  protein_bind   lac operator: The lac repressor binds to the lac operator to inhibit transcription in E. coli. This inhibition can be relieved by adding lactose or isopropyl-β-D-thiogalactopyranoside (IPTG). lac repressor encoded by lacI
   3177..3207    -  promoter       lac promoter: promoter for the E. coli lac operon
   3222..3243    -  protein_bind   CAP binding site: CAP binding activates transcription in the presence of cAMP. E. coli catabolite activator protein
   3256..3348    -  CDS            lacI (fragment): lac repressor; lacI; The lac repressor binds to the lac operator to inhibit transcription in E. coli. This inhibition can be relieved by adding lactose or isopropyl-β-D-thiogalactopyranoside (IPTG).
   3531..4119    -  rep_origin     ori: high-copy-number ColE1/pMB1/pBR322/pUC origin of replication
   4290..5150    -  CDS            AmpR: β-lactamase; bla; confers resistance to ampicillin, carbenicillin, and related antibiotics
   5151..5255    -  promoter       AmpR promoter: bla
   5350..35      +  CDS            rop (fragment) (across the origin): Rop protein, which maintains plasmids at low copy number; rop
>Addgene plasmid #227321 | qTAG-N-Puro-mStayGold-TUBA1B | addgene full sequence | sequence record 452094 | Addgene NGS Result
TCGCGCGTTTCGGTGATGACGGTGAAAACCTCTGACACATGCAGCTCCCGGAGACGGTCACAGCTTGTCT
GTAAGCGGATGCCGGGAGCAGACAAGCCCGTCAGGGCGCGTCAGCGGGTGTTGGCGGGTGTCGGGGCTGG
CTTAACTATGCGGCATCAGAGCAGATTGTACTGAGAGTGCACCATATGCGGTGTGAAATACCGCACAGAT
GCGTAAGGAGAAAATACCGCATCAGGCGCCATTCGCCATTCAGGCTGCGCAACTGTTGGGAAGGGCGATC
GGTGCGGGCCTCTTCGCTATTACGCCAGCTGGCGAAAGGGGGATGTGCTGCAAGGCGATTAAGTTGGGTA
ACGCCAGGGTTTTCCCAGTCACGACGTTGTAAAACGACGGCCAGTGAATTCCTGCCCGGAAATGTGACCA
CCTAGTCTAAAGTGGGCTTCTGGGGCCTGAGCGCTGGATGGATGCCCACCTTCCTGTCTTGGTCCTCCAA
AGGAGGAAGCTGTGACTGAGCTGTCTTGGTCTGGAAGGAGGCCTTCCCGGTTTAGGATGGGAAGGTAACA
TTCATTAAAAGCAACGTAGACTATAGTGTAGCTGTTCTCAAAAGTAGTACATCTTAGAAAAGGATCTTTA
GAAAAGATCGCTTTAGAAAAGGAAATTCGTTTTCAGATTACGTGAGTAGCCTAGGTAACACAGCCAGACC
TCATCTCCACAAAAAAAATGAAAAAATTAGCCAGCTTGGTGGTCTGTGCCTGTGGTCCCAGCTGCTCCAG
AGGCTGAGGTGGGGGGATGACTGGAGCCTAGGCTGCAGTGAGCCTAGATGGCATCACTGCACTCAAGACT
GGGCGACAGACCTTATCTCTAAAAAAATAAAGATTGCATGAGTATTTTGTTCCACTTGACAGTCATCAAT
AGATTGGTTTAAATTGTGATATCTTTTTTACTTCCCGCAGAGAGAATGTGGCAAGAGCAAGACCGGTAGC
TACCGTTCGTATAGCATACATTATACGAAGTTATCTGCTAGCATGACCGAGTACAAGCCCACGGTGCGCC
TCGCCACCCGCGACGACGTCCCCAGGGCCGTACGCACCCTCGCCGCCGCGTTCGCCGACTACCCCGCCAC
GCGCCACACCGTCGATCCGGACCGCCACATCGAGCGGGTCACCGAGCTGCAAGAACTCTTCCTCACGCGC
GTCGGGCTCGACATCGGCAAGGTGTGGGTCGCGGACGACGGCGCCGCGGTGGCGGTCTGGACCACGCCGG
AGAGCGTCGAAGCGGGGGCGGTGTTCGCCGAGATCGGCCCGCGCATGGCCGAGTTGAGCGGTTCCCGGCT
GGCCGCGCAGCAACAGATGGAAGGCCTCCTGGCGCCGCACCGGCCCAAGGAGCCCGCGTGGTTCCTGGCC
ACCGTCGGCGTCTCGCCCGACCACCAGGGCAAGGGTCTGGGCAGCGCCGTCGTGCTCCCCGGAGTGGAGG
CGGCCGAGCGCGCCGGGGTGCCCGCCTTCCTGGAGACCTCCGCGCCCCGCAACCTCCCCTTCTACGAGCG
GCTCGGCTTCACCGTCACCGCCGACGTCGAGGTGCCCGAAGGACCGCGCACCTGGTGCATGACCCGCAAG
CCCGGTGCCGGATCCGGAGCTACTAACTTCAGCCTGCTGAAGCAGGCCGGAGACGTGGAGGAGAACCCTG
GACCTTCTAGAATAACTTCGTATAGCATACATTATACGAACGGTAGCACGCGTGGAGGTGGCGGTTCCGG
CAAGCCCATCCCCAACCCCCTGCTGGGCCTGGACAGCACCGGAGGTGGCGGAAGCATGGTGTCTACAGGC
GAGGAACTGTTTACCGGCGTGGTGCCCTTCAAGTTCCAGCTGAAGGGCACCATCAACGGCAAGAGCTTCA
CCGTGGAAGGCGAGGGCGAGGGCAATAGCCACGAGGGCAGCCACAAAGGCAAGTATGTGTGCACCAGCGG
CAAACTGCCAATGTCTTGGGCCGCCCTGGGAACTAGCTTCGGCTATGGCATGAAATACTATACCAAGTAC
CCCAGCGGCCTGAAAAACTGGTTCCACGAGGTGATGCCTGAGGGCTTCACCTACGACAGACACATCCAGT
ACAAGGGCGACGGCAGCATCCACGCCAAGCACCAGCACTTCATGAAGAACGGCACCTACCACAACATCGT
GGAGTTCACCGGCCAGGACTTCAAGGAGAACAGCCCCGTGCTGACCGGCGACATGGACGTGAGCCTGCCC
AACGAGGTGCAGCACATCCCCATTGATGACGGCGTGGAGTGCACAGTGACCCTGCAGTACCCTCTGCTGA
GCGACGAAAGCAAGTGCGTGGAAGCCTATCAGAACACCATCATCAAGCCCCTGCACAATCAGCCAGCCCC
CGATGTGCCATTTCACTGGATCAGAAAGCAGTACACCCAGAGCAAGGACGACACCGAGGAGAGAGACCAC
ATCATCCAGAGCGAGACCCTGGAGGCCCACCTGCCTTGGCATGAGCCTAGCGCAAGCGCAGTGGGAGGTG
GCGGTTCCCTCGAGGGAGGAAGCGGAGGATCTGGCGGTACCGAGTGCATCTCCATCCACGTTGGCCAGGC
TGGTGTCCAGATTGGCAATGCCTGCTGGGAGCTCTACTGCCTGGAACACGGCATCCAGCCCGATGGCCAG
ATGCCAAGTGACAAGACCATTGGGGGAGGAGATGACTCCTTCAACACCTTCTTCAGTGAGACGGGCGCTG
GCAAGCACGTGCCCCGGGCTGTGTTTGTAGACTTGGAACCCACAGTCATTGGTGAGTTGACCTCAGTAAC
CTGAGATCCCAGGATGCTGGGACAGGAGGTCTGTCCAGGGGCTTCTCTTGTCACTCACTCACTCCCTCCG
TCCTTCTCTCCCTCCTCCAGATGAAGTTCGCACTGGCACCTACCGCCAGCTCTTCCACCCTGAGCAGCTC
ATCACAGGCAAGGAAGATGCTGCCAATAACTATGCCCGAGGGCACTACACCATTGGCAAGGAGATCATTG
ACCTTGTGTTGGACCGAATTCGCAAGCTGGTAAGCACCACATATAAATATGCATTTAATGTGGTGTGATA
GTTCCAGTGCAAGTTGGGTGGAGTGACTGAAAGCTTGGCGTAATCATGGTCATAGCTGTTTCCTGTGTGA
AATTGTTATCCGCTCACAATTCCACACAACATACGAGCCGGAAGCATAAAGTGTAAAGCCTGGGGTGCCT
AATGAGTGAGCTAACTCACATTAATTGCGTTGCGCTCACTGCCCGCTTTCCAGTCGGGAAACCTGTCGTG
CCAGCTGCATTAATGAATCGGCCAACGCGCGGGGAGAGGCGGTTTGCGTATTGGGCGCTCTTCCGCTTCC
TCGCTCACTGACTCGCTGCGCTCGGTCGTTCGGCTGCGGCGAGCGGTATCAGCTCACTCAAAGGCGGTAA
TACGGTTATCCACAGAATCAGGGGATAACGCAGGAAAGAACATGTGAGCAAAAGGCCAGCAAAAGGCCAG
GAACCGTAAAAAGGCCGCGTTGCTGGCGTTTTTCCATAGGCTCCGCCCCCCTGACGAGCATCACAAAAAT
CGACGCTCAAGTCAGAGGTGGCGAAACCCGACAGGACTATAAAGATACCAGGCGTTTCCCCCTGGAAGCT
CCCTCGTGCGCTCTCCTGTTCCGACCCTGCCGCTTACCGGATACCTGTCCGCCTTTCTCCCTTCGGGAAG
CGTGGCGCTTTCTCATAGCTCACGCTGTAGGTATCTCAGTTCGGTGTAGGTCGTTCGCTCCAAGCTGGGC
TGTGTGCACGAACCCCCCGTTCAGCCCGACCGCTGCGCCTTATCCGGTAACTATCGTCTTGAGTCCAACC
CGGTAAGACACGACTTATCGCCACTGGCAGCAGCCACTGGTAACAGGATTAGCAGAGCGAGGTATGTAGG
CGGTGCTACAGAGTTCTTGAAGTGGTGGCCTAACTACGGCTACACTAGAAGAACAGTATTTGGTATCTGC
GCTCTGCTGAAGCCAGTTACCTTCGGAAAAAGAGTTGGTAGCTCTTGATCCGGCAAACAAACCACCGCTG
GTAGCGGTGGTTTTTTTGTTTGCAAGCAGCAGATTACGCGCAGAAAAAAAGGATCTCAAGAAGATCCTTT
GATCTTTTCTACGGGGTCTGACGCTCAGTGGAACGAAAACTCACGTTAAGGGATTTTGGTCATGAGATTA
TCAAAAAGGATCTTCACCTAGATCCTTTTAAATTAAAAATGAAGTTTTAAATCAATCTAAAGTATATATG
AGTAAACTTGGTCTGACAGTTACCAATGCTTAATCAGTGAGGCACCTATCTCAGCGATCTGTCTATTTCG
TTCATCCATAGTTGCCTGACTCCCCGTCGTGTAGATAACTACGATACGGGAGGGCTTACCATCTGGCCCC
AGTGCTGCAATGATACCGCGAGACCCACGCTCACCGGCTCCAGATTTATCAGCAATAAACCAGCCAGCCG
GAAGGGCCGAGCGCAGAAGTGGTCCTGCAACTTTATCCGCCTCCATCCAGTCTATTAATTGTTGCCGGGA
AGCTAGAGTAAGTAGTTCGCCAGTTAATAGTTTGCGCAACGTTGTTGCCATTGCTACAGGCATCGTGGTG
TCACGCTCGTCGTTTGGTATGGCTTCATTCAGCTCCGGTTCCCAACGATCAAGGCGAGTTACATGATCCC
CCATGTTGTGCAAAAAAGCGGTTAGCTCCTTCGGTCCTCCGATCGTTGTCAGAAGTAAGTTGGCCGCAGT
GTTATCACTCATGGTTATGGCAGCACTGCATAATTCTCTTACTGTCATGCCATCCGTAAGATGCTTTTCT
GTGACTGGTGAGTACTCAACCAAGTCATTCTGAGAATAGTGTATGCGGCGACCGAGTTGCTCTTGCCCGG
CGTCAATACGGGATAATACCGCGCCACATAGCAGAACTTTAAAAGTGCTCATCATTGGAAAACGTTCTTC
GGGGCGAAAACTCTCAAGGATCTTACCGCTGTTGAGATCCAGTTCGATGTAACCCACTCGTGCACCCAAC
TGATCTTCAGCATCTTTTACTTTCACCAGCGTTTCTGGGTGAGCAAAAACAGGAAGGCAAAATGCCGCAA
AAAAGGGAATAAGGGCGACACGGAAATGTTGAATACTCATACTCTTCCTTTTTCAATATTATTGAAGCAT
TTATCAGGGTTATTGTCTCATGAGCGGATACATATTTGAATGTATTTAGAAAAATAAACAAATAGGGGTT
CCGCGCACATTTCCCCGAAAAGTGCCACCTGACGTCTAAGAAACCATTATTATCATGACATTAACCTATA
AAAATAGGCGTATCACGAGGCCCTTTCGTC
